>Addgene plasmid #177146 | pLentiGuide-PolB1-puro | addgene full sequence | sequence record 350670 | Addgene NGS Result
AATTCAAAATTTTCGGGTTTATTACAGGGACAGCAGAGATCCACTTTGGCGCCGGCTCGAGGGGGCCCGG
GTGCAAAGATGGATAAAGTTTTAAACAGAGAGGAATCTTTGCAGCTAATGGACCTTCTAGGTCTTGAAAG
GAGTGGGAATTGGCTCCGGTGCCCGTCAGTGGGCAGAGCGCACATCGCCCACAGTCCCCGAGAAGTTGGG
GGGAGGGGTCGGCAATTGATCCGGTGCCTAGAGAAGGTGGCGCGGGGTAAACTGGGAAAGTGATGTCGTG
TACTGGCTCCGCCTTTTTCCCGAGGGTGGGGGAGAACCGTATATAAGTGCAGTAGTCGCCGTGAACGTTC
TTTTTCGCAACGGGTTTGCCGCCAGAACACAGGTAAGTGCCGTGTGTGGTTCCCGCGGGCCTGGCCTCTT
TACGGGTTATGGCCCTTGCGTGCCTTGAATTACTTCCACCTGGCTGCAGTACGTGATTCTTGATCCCGAG
CTTCGGGTTGGAAGTGGGTGGGAGAGTTCGAGGCCTTGCGCTTAAGGAGCCCCTTCGCCTCGTGCTTGAG
TTGAGGCCTGGCCTGGGCGCTGGGGCCGCCGCGTGCGAATCTGGTGGCACCTTCGCGCCTGTCTCGCTGC
TTTCGATAAGTCTCTAGCCATTTAAAATTTTTGATGACCTGCTGCGACGCTTTTTTTCTGGCAAGATAGT
CTTGTAAATGCGGGCCAAGATCTGCACACTGGTATTTCGGTTTTTGGGGCCGCGGGCGGCGACGGGGCCC
GTGCGTCCCAGCGCACATGTTCGGCGAGGCGGGGCCTGCGAGCGCGGCCACCGAGAATCGGACGGGGGTA
GTCTCAAGCTGGCCGGCCTGCTCTGGTGCCTGGCCTCGCGCCGCCGTGTATCGCCCCGCCCTGGGCGGCA
AGGCTGGCCCGGTCGGCACCAGTTGCGTGAGCGGAAAGATGGCCGCTTCCCGGCCCTGCTGCAGGGAGCT
CAAAATGGAGGACGCGGCGCTCGGGAGAGCGGGCGGGTGAGTCACCCACACAAAGGAAAAGGGCCTTTCC
GTCCTCAGCCGTCGCTTCATGTGACTCCACGGAGTACCGGGCGCCGTCCAGGCACCTCGATTAGTTCTCG
AGCTTTTGGAGTACGTCGTCTTTAGGTTGGGGGGAGGGGTTTTATGCGATGGAGTTTCCCCACACTGAGT
GGGTGGAGACTGAAGTTAGGCCAGCTTGGCACTTGATGTAATTCTCCTTGGAATTTGCCCTTTTTGAGTT
TGGATCTTGGTTCATTCTCAAGCCTCAGACAGTGGTTCAAAGTTTTTTTCTTCCATTTCAGGTGTCGTGA
CGTACGGCCACCATGACCGAGTACAAGCCCACGGTGCGCCTCGCCACCCGCGACGACGTCCCCAGGGCCG
TACGCACCCTCGCCGCCGCGTTCGCCGACTACCCCGCCACGCGCCACACCGTCGATCCGGACCGCCACAT
CGAGCGGGTCACCGAGCTGCAAGAACTCTTCCTCACGCGCGTCGGGCTCGACATCGGCAAGGTGTGGGTC
GCGGACGACGGCGCCGCCGTGGCGGTCTGGACCACGCCGGAGAGCGTCGAAGCGGGGGCGGTGTTCGCCG
AGATCGGCCCGCGCATGGCCGAGTTGAGCGGTTCCCGGCTGGCCGCGCAGCAACAGATGGAAGGCCTCCT
GGCGCCGCACCGGCCCAAGGAGCCCGCGTGGTTCCTGGCCACCGTCGGAGTCTCGCCCGACCACCAGGGC
AAGGGTCTGGGCAGCGCCGTCGTGCTCCCCGGAGTGGAGGCGGCCGAGCGCGCCGGGGTGCCCGCCTTCC
TGGAGACCTCCGCGCCCCGCAACCTCCCCTTCTACGAGCGGCTCGGCTTCACCGTCACCGCCGACGTCGA
GGTGCCCGAAGGACCGCGCACCTGGTGCATGACCCGCAAGCCCGGTGCCTGAACGCGTTAAGTCGACAAT
CAACCTCTGGATTACAAAATTTGTGAAAGATTGACTGGTATTCTTAACTATGTTGCTCCTTTTACGCTAT
GTGGATACGCTGCTTTAATGCCTTTGTATCATGCTATTGCTTCCCGTATGGCTTTCATTTTCTCCTCCTT
GTATAAATCCTGGTTGCTGTCTCTTTATGAGGAGTTGTGGCCCGTTGTCAGGCAACGTGGCGTGGTGTGC
ACTGTGTTTGCTGACGCAACCCCCACTGGTTGGGGCATTGCCACCACCTGTCAGCTCCTTTCCGGGACTT
TCGCTTTCCCCCTCCCTATTGCCACGGCGGAACTCATCGCCGCCTGCCTTGCCCGCTGCTGGACAGGGGC
TCGGCTGTTGGGCACTGACAATTCCGTGGTGTTGTCGGGGAAATCATCGTCCTTTCCTTGGCTGCTCGCC
TGTGTTGCCACCTGGATTCTGCGCGGGACGTCCTTCTGCTACGTCCCTTCGGCCCTCAATCCAGCGGACC
TTCCTTCCCGCGGCCTGCTGCCGGCTCTGCGGCCTCTTCCGCGTCTTCGCCTTCGCCCTCAGACGAGTCG
GATCTCCCTTTGGGCCGCCTCCCCGCGTCGACTTTAAGACCAATGACTTACAAGGCAGCTGTAGATCTTA
GCCACTTTTTAAAAGAAAAGGGGGGACTGGAAGGGCTAATTCACTCCCAACGAAGACAAGATCTGCTTTT
TGCTTGTACTGGGTCTCTCTGGTTAGACCAGATCTGAGCCTGGGAGCTCTCTGGCTAACTAGGGAACCCA
CTGCTTAAGCCTCAATAAAGCTTGCCTTGAGTGCTTCAAGTAGTGTGTGCCCGTCTGTTGTGTGACTCTG
GTAACTAGAGATCCCTCAGACCCTTTTAGTCAGTGTGGAAAATCTCTAGCAGTACGTATAGTAGTTCATG
TCATCTTATTATTCAGTATTTATAACTTGCAAAGAAATGAATATCAGAGAGTGAGAGGAACTTGTTTATT
GCAGCTTATAATGGTTACAAATAAAGCAATAGCATCACAAATTTCACAAATAAAGCATTTTTTTCACTGC
ATTCTAGTTGTGGTTTGTCCAAACTCATCAATGTATCTTATCATGTCTGGCTCTAGCTATCCCGCCCCTA
ACTCCGCCCATCCCGCCCCTAACTCCGCCCAGTTCCGCCCATTCTCCGCCCCATGGCTGACTAATTTTTT
TTATTTATGCAGAGGCCGAGGCCGCCTCGGCCTCTGAGCTATTCCAGAAGTAGTGAGGAGGCTTTTTTGG
AGGCCTAGGGACGTACCCAATTCGCCCTATAGTGAGTCGTATTACGCGCGCTCACTGGCCGTCGTTTTAC
AACGTCGTGACTGGGAAAACCCTGGCGTTACCCAACTTAATCGCCTTGCAGCACATCCCCCTTTCGCCAG
CTGGCGTAATAGCGAAGAGGCCCGCACCGATCGCCCTTCCCAACAGTTGCGCAGCCTGAATGGCGAATGG
G
[124 nt withheld, positions 3432-3555]
C
[91 nt withheld, positions 3557-3647]
A
[49 nt withheld, positions 3649-3697]
CCTTTGACGTTGGAGTCCACGTTCTTT
[37 nt withheld, positions 3725-3761]
ACCCTATCTCGGTCTATTCTTTTGATTTATAAGGGATTTTGCCGATTTCGGCCTATTGGTTAAAAAATGA
GCTGATTTAACAAAAATTTAACGCGAATTTTAACAAAATATTAACGCTTACAATTTAGGTGGCACTTTTC
GGGGAAATGTGCGCGGAACCCCTATTTGTTTATTTTTCTAAATACATTCAAATATGTATCCGCTCATGAG
ACAATAACCCTGATAAATGCTTCAATAATATTGAAAAAGGAAGAGTATGAGTATTCAACATTTCCGTGTC
GCCCTTATTCCCTTTTTTGCGGCATTTTGCCTTCCTGTTTTTGCTCACCCAGAAACGCTGGTGAAAGTAA
AAGATGCTGAAGATCAGTTGGGTGCACGAGTGGGTTACATCGAACTGGATCTCAACAGCGGTAAGATCCT
TGAGAGTTTTCGCCCCGAAGAACGTTTTCCAATGATGAGCACTTTTAAAGTTCTGCTATGTGGCGCGGTA
TTATCCCGTATTGACGCCGGGCAAGAGCAACTCGGTCGCCGCATACACTATTCTCAGAATGACTTGGTTG
AGTACTCACCAGTCACAGAAAAGCATCTTACGGATGGCATGACAGTAAGAGAATTATGCAGTGCTGCCAT
AACCATGAGTGATAACACTGCGGCCAACTTACTTCTGACAACGATCGGAGGACCGAAGGAGCTAACCGCT
TTTTTGCACAACATGGGGGATCATGTAACTCGCCTTGATCGTTGGGAACCGGAGCTGAATGAAGCCATAC
CAAACGACGAGCGTGACACCACGATGCCTGTAGCAATGGCAACAACGTTGCGCAAACTATTAACTGGCGA
ACTACTTACTCTAGCTTCCCGGCAACAATTAATAGACTGGATGGAGGCGGATAAAGTTGCAGGACCACTT
CTGCGCTCGGCCCTTCCGGCTGGCTGGTTTATTGCTGATAAATCTGGAGCCGGTGAGCGTGGGTCTCGCG
GTATCATTGCAGCACTGGGGCCAGATGGTAAGCCCTCCCGTATCGTAGTTATCTACACGACGGGGAGTCA
GGCAACTATGGATGAACGAAATAGACAGATCGCTGAGATAGGTGCCTCACTGATTAAGCATTGGTAACTG
TCAGACCAAGTTTACTCATATATACTTTAGATTGATTTAAAACTTCATTTTTAATTTAAAAGGATCTAGG
TGAAGATCCTTTTTGATAATCTCATGACCAAAATCCCTTAACGTGAGTTTTCGTTCCACTGAGCGTCAGA
CCCCGTAGAAAAGATCAAAGGATCTTCTTGAGATCCTTTTTTTCTGCGCGTAATCTGCTGCTTGCAAACA
AAAAAACCACCGCTACCAGCGGTGGTTTGTTTGCCGGATCAAGAGCTACCAACTCTTTTTCCGAAGGTAA
CTGGCTTCAGCAGAGCGCAGATACCAAATACTGTTCTTCTAGTGTAGCCGTAGTTAGGCCACCACTTCAA
GAACTCTGTAGCACCGCCTACATACCTCGCTCTGCTAATCCTGTTACCAGTGGCTGCTGCCAGTGGCGAT
AAGTCGTGTCTTACCGGGTTGGACTCAAGACGATAGTTACCGGATAAGGCGCAGCGGTCGGGCTGAACGG
GGGGTTCGTGCACACAGCCCAGCTTGGAGCGAACGACCTACACCGAACTGAGATACCTACAGCGTGAGCT
ATGAGAAAGCGCCACGCTTCCCGAAGGGAGAAAGGCGGACAGGTATCCGGTAAGCGGCAGGGTCGGAACA
GGAGAGCGCACGAGGGAGCTTCCAGGGGGAAACGCCTGGTATCTTTATAGTCCTGTCGGGTTTCGCCACC
TCTGACTTGAGCGTCGATTTTTGTGATGCTCGTCAGGGGGGCGGAGCCTATGGAAAAACGCCAGCAACGC
GGCCTTTTTACGGTTCCTGGCCTTTTGCTGGCCTTTTGCTCACATGTTCTTTCCTGCGTTATCCCCTGAT
TCTGTGGATAACCGTATTACCGCCTTTGAGTGAGCTGATACCGCTCGCCGCAGCCGAACGACCGAGCGCA
GCGAGTCAGTGAGCGAGGAAGCGGAAGAGCGCCCAATACGCAAACCGCCTCTCCCCGCGCGTTGGCCGAT
TCATTAATGCAGCTGGCACGACAGGTTTCCCGACTGGAAAGCGGGCAGTGAGCGCAACGCAATTAATGTG
AGTTAGCTCACTCATTAGGCACCCCAGGCTTTACACTTTATGCTTCCGGCTCGTATGTTGTGTGGAATTG
TGAGCGGATAACAATTTCACACAGGAAACAGCTATGACCATGATTACGCCAAGCGCGCAATTAACCCTCA
CTAAAGGGAACAAAAGCTGGAGCTGCAAGCTTAATGTAGTCTTATGCAATACTCTTGTAGTCTTGCAACA
TGGTAACGATGAGTTAGCAACATGCCTTACAAGGAGAGAAAAAGCACCGTGCATGCCGATTGGTGGAAGT
AAGGTGGTACGATCGTGCCTTATTAGGAAGGCAACAGACGGGTCTGACATGGATTGGACGAACCACTGAA
TTGCCGCATTGCAGAGATATTGTATTTAAGTGCCTAGCTCGATACATAAACGGGTCTCTCTGGTTAGACC
AGATCTGAGCCTGGGAGCTCTCTGGCTAACTAGGGAACCCACTGCTTAAGCCTCAATAAAGCTTGCCTTG
AGTGCTTCAAGTAGTGTGTGCCCGTCTGTTGTGTGACTCTGGTAACTAGAGATCCCTCAGACCCTTTTAG
TCAGTGTGGAAAATCTCTAGCAGTGGCGCCCGAACAGGGACTTGAAAGCGAAAGGGAAACCAGAGGAGCT
CTCTCGACGCAGGACTCGGCTTGCTGAAGCGCGCACGGCAAGAGGCGAGGGGCGGCGACTGGTGAGTACG
CCAAAAATTTTGACTAGCGGAGGCTAGAAGGAGAGAGATGGGTGCGAGAGCGTCAGTATTAAGCGGGGGA
GAATTAGATCGCGATGGGAAAAAATTCGGTTAAGGCCAGGGGGAAAGAAAAAATATAAATTAAAACATAT
AGTATGGGCAAGCAGGGAGCTAGAACGATTCGCAGTTAATCCTGGCCTGTTAGAAACATCAGAAGGCTGT
AGACAAATACTGGGACAGCTACAACCATCCCTTCAGACAGGATCAGAAGAACTTAGATCATTATATAATA
CAGTAGCAACCCTCTATTGTGTGCATCAAAGGATAGAGATAAAAGACACCAAGGAAGCTTTAGACAAGAT
AGAGGAAGAGCAAAACAAAAGTAAGACCACCGCACAGCAAGCGGCCGCTGATCTTCAGACCTGGAGGAGG
AGATATGAGGGACAATTGGAGAAGTGAATTATATAAATATAAAGTAGTAAAAATTGAACCATTAGGAGTA
GCACCCACCAAGGCAAAGAGAAGAGTGGTGCAGAGAGAAAAAAGAGCAGTGGGAATAGGAGCTTTGTTCC
TTGGGTTCTTGGGAGCAGCAGGAAGCACTATGGGCGCAGCGTCAATGACGCTGACGGTACAGGCCAGACA
ATTATTGTCTGGTATAGTGCAGCAGCAGAACAATTTGCTGAGGGCTATTGAGGCGCAACAGCATCTGTTG
CAACTCACAGTCTGGGGCATCAAGCAGCTCCAGGCAAGAATCCTGGCTGTGGAAAGATACCTAAAGGATC
AACAGCTCCTGGGGATTTGGGGTTGCTCTGGAAAACTCATTTGCACCACTGCTGTGCCTTGGAATGCTAG
TTGGAGTAATAAATCTCTGGAACAGATTTGGAATCACACGACCTGGATGGAGTGGGACAGAGAAATTAAC
AATTACACAAGCTTAATACACTCCTTAATTGAAGAATCGCAAAACCAGCAAGAAAAGAATGAACAAGAAT
TATTGGAATTAGATAAATGGGCAAGTTTGTGGAATTGGTTTAACATAACAAATTGGCTGTGGTATATAAA
ATTATTCATAATGATAGTAGGAGGCTTGGTAGGTTTAAGAATAGTTTTTGCTGTACTTTCTATAGTGAAT
AGAGTTAGGCAGGGATATTCACCATTATCGTTTCAGACCCACCTCCCAACCCCGAGGGGACCCAGAGAGG
GCCTATTTCCCATGATTCCTTCATATTTGCATATACGATACAAGGCTGTTAGAGAGATAATTAGAATTAA
TTTGACTGTAAACACAAAGATATTAGTACAAAATACGTGACGTAGAAAGTAATAATTTCTTGGGTAGTTT
GCAGTTTTAAAATTATGTTTTAAAATGGACTATCATATGCTTACCGTAACTTGAAAGTATTTCGATTTCT
TGGCTTTATATATCTTGTGGAAAGGACGAAACACCGGAGCAAACGGAAGGCGCCGCGTTTTAGAGCTAGA
AATAGCAAGTTAAAATAAGGCTAGTCCGTTATCAACTTGAAAAAGTGGCACCGAGTCGGTGCTTTTTTAA
GCTTGGCGTAACTAGATCTTGAGACAAATGGCAGTATTCATCCACAATTTTAAAAGAAAAGGGGGGATTG
GGGGGTACAGTGCAGGGGAAAGAATAGTAGACATAATAGCAACAGACATACAAACTAAAGAATTACAAAA
ACAAATTACAAA
Features (pLannotate 1.2.2; 29 found; start..end, strand, type, name):
     79..145     +  CDS            small t antigen (fragment): SV40 (simian virus 40) small t antigen
    171..382     +  promoter       EF-1α core promoter: core promoter for human elongation factor EF-1α
    383..1321    +  intron         EF-1α intron A: intron upstream of the start codon of human EF-1α
   1343..1942    +  CDS            PuroR (fragment): puromycin N-acetyltransferase; pac from Streptomyces; confers resistance to puromycin
   1958..2546    +  misc_feature   WPRE: woodchuck hepatitis virus posttranscriptional regulatory element
   2597..2616    +  misc_feature   cPPT/CTS (fragment): central polypurine tract and central termination sequence of HIV-1
   2618..2851    +  LTR            3' LTR (ΔU3): self-inactivating 3' long terminal repeat (LTR) from HIV-1
   2929..3050    +  polyA_signal   SV40 poly(A) signal: SV40 polyadenylation signal
   3090..3225    +  rep_origin     SV40 ori: SV40 origin of replication
   3246..3264    -  promoter       T7 promoter: promoter for bacteriophage T7 RNA polymerase
   3272..3427    +  CDS            lacZα (fragment): LacZα fragment of β-galactosidase; lacZ fragment
   3432..3860    +  rep_origin     f1 ori (sequence partly withheld): f1 bacteriophage origin of replication; arrow indicates direction of (+) strand synthesis
   3913..4017    +  promoter       AmpR promoter: bla
   4018..4878    +  CDS            AmpR: β-lactamase; bla; confers resistance to ampicillin, carbenicillin, and related antibiotics
   5049..5637    +  rep_origin     ori: high-copy-number ColE1/pMB1/pBR322/pUC origin of replication
   5820..5912    +  CDS            lacI (fragment): lac repressor; lacI; The lac repressor binds to the lac operator to inhibit transcription in E. coli. This inhibition can be relieved by adding lactose or isopropyl-β-D-thiogalactopyranoside (IPTG).
   5925..5946    +  protein_bind   CAP binding site: CAP binding activates transcription in the presence of cAMP. E. coli catabolite activator protein
   5961..5991    +  promoter       lac promoter: promoter for the E. coli lac operon
   5999..6015    +  protein_bind   lac operator: The lac repressor binds to the lac operator to inhibit transcription in E. coli. This inhibition can be relieved by adding lactose or isopropyl-β-D-thiogalactopyranoside (IPTG). lac repressor encoded by lacI
   6060..6078    +  promoter       T3 promoter: promoter for bacteriophage T3 RNA polymerase
   6106..6332    +  promoter       RSV promoter: Rous sarcoma virus enhancer/promoter
   6333..6513    +  LTR            5' LTR (truncated): truncated 5' long terminal repeat (LTR) from HIV-1
   6560..6685    +  misc_feature   HIV-1 Ψ: packaging signal of human immunodeficiency virus type 1
   6669..7032    +  CDS            HIV-1 gag (fragment): gag protein from human immunodeficiency virus 1; gag
   7178..7411    +  misc_feature   RRE: The Rev response element (RRE) of HIV-1 allows for Rev-dependent mRNA export from the nucleus to the cytoplasm.
   7788..7814    +  CDS            Rev (fragment): human immunodeficiency virus 1 (HIV-1) Rev protein; rev; enhances nuclear export of unspliced and incompletely spliced viral mRNAs
   7818..8058    +  promoter       U6 promoter: RNA polymerase III promoter for human U6 snRNA
   8088..8163    +  misc_RNA       gRNA scaffold: guide RNA scaffold for the Streptococcus pyogenes CRISPR/Cas9 system
   8219..13      +  misc_feature   cPPT/CTS (across the origin): central polypurine tract and central termination sequence of HIV-1
