[The description below was written by a language model from this plasmid's Addgene catalogue record and pLannotate feature annotations shown in this document.]
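Description:
pLentiGuide-PolB1-puro is an 8.3 kb third-generation-style, self-inactivating HIV-1 lentiviral transfer plasmid built on a lentiGuide-type CRISPR guide backbone. It is propagated in E. coli through a high-copy ColE1/pUC origin with ampicillin (β-lactamase) selection. The backbone also retains an f1 origin, an SV40 origin and poly(A) signal, T7 and T3 promoters, and remnants of lac sequences. The viral portion starts with an RSV promoter fused to a truncated 5' LTR, which drives genomic RNA production in packaging cells without Tat. This is followed by the Ψ packaging signal with a partial gag sequence, the Rev response element for Rev-dependent nuclear export, a cPPT/CTS that aids nuclear import of the reverse-transcribed genome, and a ΔU3 3' LTR that inactivates LTR promoter activity after integration.

Between the LTRs are two expression units. A human U6 RNA polymerase III promoter drives a single guide RNA made up of a spacer targeting human POLB (DNA polymerase beta), cloned through BsmBI sites, joined to the Streptococcus pyogenes Cas9 gRNA scaffold. Downstream, the EF-1α core promoter with its intron A expresses puromycin N-acetyltransferase, and a WPRE follows to enhance transcript expression, so transduced mammalian cells can be selected with puromycin. No Cas9 coding sequence is annotated, so the nuclease must be supplied separately, for example from a Cas9-expressing cell line or a second vector. The construct is designed for stable delivery of this POLB guide to human cells for Cas9-directed targeting of the gene. The associated work concerns regulation of DNA polymerase beta stability and localization.
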