Addgene plasmid #177146: pLentiGuide-PolB1-puro
Purpose: Lentiviral vector expressing PolB-gRNA-1 and a puromycin resistance cassette
Depositing lab: Robert Sobol. Depositing organization: University of South Alabama, Mitchell Cancer Institute. Publication: Stability and sub-cellular localization of DNA polymerase beta is regulated by interactions with NQO1 and XRCC1 in response to oxidative stress. Fang Q, Andrews J, Sharma N, Wilk A, Clark J, Slyskova J, Koczor CA, Lans H, Prakash A, Sobol RW. Nucleic Acids Res. 2019 Jul 9;47(12):6269-6286. doi: 10.1093/nar/gkz293. PubMed 31287140.
Backbone
  Vector backbone: Lentivirus
  Backbone manufacturer: Addgene
  Total vector size (bp): 8323
  Modifications to backbone: pLentiCRISPRguide
  Vector type: Mammalian Expression, Lentiviral
  Selectable markers: Puromycin
Growth in bacteria
  Bacterial resistance: Ampicillin, 100 μg/mL
  Growth temperature: 37°C
  Growth strain: NEB Stable
  Copy number: Unknown
Gene/Insert
  Gene/Insert name: PolBgRNA1
  gRNA/shRNA sequence: GAGCAAACGGAAGGCGCCG
  Species: H. sapiens (human)
  Entrez Gene: POLB
  Promoter: U6
  Cloning method: Restriction Enzyme; 5′ cloning site BsmBI (unknown if destroyed); 3′ cloning site BsmBI (unknown if destroyed)
  Sequencing primers: 5′ CACCGGAGCAAACGGAAGGCGCCGC; 3′ AAACGCGGCGCCTTCCGTTTGCTCC
Terms and licenses: Academic/Nonprofit Terms; Industry Terms: Not Available to Industry
How to cite: pLentiGuide-PolB1-puro was a gift from Robert Sobol (Addgene plasmid # 177146 ; http://n2t.net/addgene:177146 ; RRID:Addgene_177146)
